>Addgene plasmid #44078 | pZC08 (pFA6a-PSc-6xGly-PrtA-HphMX) | depositor full sequence | sequence record 61691 | pZC08 (pFA6a-PSc-6xGly-PrtA-HphMX) sequence 4857 bps
CATTGGAAAACGTTCTTCGGGGCGAAAACTCTCAAGGATCTTACCGCTGTTGAGATCCAGTTCGATGTAA
CCCACTCGTGCACCCAACTGATCTTCAGCATCTTTTACTTTCACCAGCGTTTCTGGGTGAGCAAAAACAG
GAAGGCAAAATGCCGCAAAAAAGGGAATAAGGGCGACACGGAAATGTTGAATACTCATACTCTTCCTTTT
TCAATATTATTGAAGCATTTATCAGGGTTATTGTCTCATGAGCGGATACATATTTGAATGTATTTAGAAA
AATAAACAAATAGGGGTTCCGCGCACATTTCCCCGAAAAGTGCCACCTGACGTCTAAGAAACCATTATTA
TCATGACATTAACCTATAAAAATAGGCGTATCACGAGGCCCTTTCGTCTCGCGCGTTTCGGTGATGACGG
TGAAAACCTCTGACACATGCAGCTCCCGGAGACGGTCACAGCTTGTCTGTAAGCGGATGCCGGGAGCAGA
CAAGCCCGTCAGGGCGCGTCAGCGGGTGTTGGCGGGTGTCGGGGCTGGCTTAACTATGCGGCATCAGAGC
AGATTGTACTGAGAGTGCACCATATGGACATATTGTCGTTAGAACGCGGCTACAATTAATACATAACCTT
ATGTATCATACACATACGATTTAGGTGACACTATAGAACGCGGCCGCCAGCTGAAGCTTCGTACGCTGCA
GGTCGACGGATCCCCGGGTTAATTAACTTGGAAGTATTGTTCCAAGGTCCAGGTGGAGGCGGTGGAGGCT
CTAGAAAAACCGCGGCTCTTGCGCAACACGATGAAGCCGTGGACAACAAATTCAACAAAGAACAACAAAA
CGCGTTCTATGAGATCTTACATTTACCTAACTTAAACGAAGAACAACGAAACGCCTTCATCCAAAGTTTA
AAAGATGACCCAAGCCAAAGCGCTAACCTTTTAGCAGAAGCTAAAAAGCTAAATGATGCTCAGGCGCCGA
AAGTAGACAACAAATTCAACAAAGAACAACAAAACGCGTTCTATGAGATCTTACATTTACCTAACTTAAA
CGAAGAACAACGAAACGCCTTCATCCAAAGTTTAAAAGATGACCCAAGCCAAAGCGCTAACCTTTTAGCA
GAAGCTAAAAAGCTAAATGGTGCTCAGGCGCCGAAAGTAGACGCGAATTCCGCGGGGAAGTCAACCTGAC
TCGAGGCGCGCCACTTCTAAATAAGCGAATTTCTTATGATTTATGATTTTTATTATTAAATAAGTTATAA
AAAAAATAAGTGTATACAAATTTTAAAGTGACTCTTAGGTTTTAAAACGAAAATTCTTATTCTTGAGTAA
CTCTTTCCTGTAGGTCAGGTTGCTTTCTCAGGTATAGTATGAGGTCGCTCTTATTGACCACACCTCTACC
GGCAGATCCGCTAGGGATAACAGGGTAATATAGATCTGTTTAGCTTGCCTCGTCCCCGCCGGGTCACCCG
GCCAGCGACATGGAGGCCCAGAATACCCTCCTTGACAGTCTTGACGTGCGCAGCTCAGGGGCATGATGTG
ACTGTCGCCCGTACATTTAGCCCATACATCCCCATGTATAATCATTTGCATCCATACATTTTGATGGCCG
CACGGCGCGAAGCAAAAATTACGGCTCCTCGCTGCAGACCTGCGAGCAGGGAAACGCTCCCCTCACAGAC
GCGTTGAATTGTCCCCACGCCGCGCCCCTGTAGAGAAATATAAAAGGTTAGGATTTGCCACTGAGGTTCT
TCTTTCATATACTTCCTTTTAAAATCTTGCTAGGATACAGTTCTCACATCACATCCGAACATAAACAACC
ATGGGTAAAAAGCCTGAACTCACCGCGACGTCTGTCGAGAAGTTTCTGATCGAAAAGTTCGACAGCGTCT
CCGACCTGATGCAGCTCTCGGAGGGCGAAGAATCTCGTGCTTTCAGCTTCGATGTAGGAGGGCGTGGATA
TGTCCTGCGGGTAAATAGCTGCGCCGATGGTTTCTACAAAGATCGTTATGTTTATCGGCACTTTGCATCG
GCCGCGCTCCCGATTCCGGAAGTGCTTGACATTGGGGAATTCAGCGAGAGCCTGACCTATTGCATCTCCC
GCCGTGCACAGGGTGTCACGTTGCAAGACCTGCCTGAAACCGAACTGCCCGCTGTTCTGCAGCCGGTCGC
GGAGGCCATGGATGCGATCGCTGCGGCCGATCTTAGCCAGACGAGCGGGTTCGGCCCATTCGGACCGCAA
GGAATCGGTCAATACACTACATGGCGTGATTTCATATGCGCGATTGCTGATCCCCATGTGTATCACTGGC
AAACTGTGATGGACGACACCGTCAGTGCGTCCGTCGCGCAGGCTCTCGATGAGCTGATGCTTTGGGCCGA
GGACTGCCCCGAAGTCCGGCACCTCGTGCACGCGGATTTCGGCTCCAACAATGTCCTGACGGACAATGGC
CGCATAACAGCGGTCATTGACTGGAGCGAGGCGATGTTCGGGGATTCCCAATACGAGGTCGCCAACATCT
TCTTCTGGAGGCCGTGGTTGGCTTGTATGGAGCAGCAGACGCGCTACTTCGAGCGGAGGCATCCGGAGCT
TGCAGGATCGCCGCGGCTCCGGGCGTATATGCTCCGCATTGGTCTTGACCAACTCTATCAGAGCTTGGTT
GACGGCAATTTCGATGATGCAGCTTGGGCGCAGGGTCGATGCGACGCAATCGTCCGATCCGGAGCCGGGA
CTGTCGGGCGTACACAAATCGCCCGCAGAAGCGCGGCCGTCTGGACCGATGGCTGTGTAGAAGTACTCGC
CGATAGTGGAAACCGACGCCCCAGCACTCGTCCGAGGGCAAAGGAATAATCAGTACTGACAATAAAAAGA
TTCTTGTTTTCAAGAACTTGTCATTTGTATAGTTTTTTTATATTGTAGTTGTTCTATTTTAATCAAATGT
TAGCGTGATTTATATTTTTTTTCGCCTCGACATCATCTGCCCAGATGCGAAGTTAAGTGCGCAGAAAGTA
ATATCATGCGTCAATCGTATGTGAATGCTGGTCGCTATACTGCTGTCGATTCGATACTAACGCCGCCATC
CAGTGTCGAAAACGAGCTCGAATTCATCGATGATATCAGATCCACTAGTGGCCTATGCGGCCGCGGATCT
GCCGGTCTCCCTATAGTGAGTCGTATTAATTTCGATAAGCCAGGTTAACCTGCATTAATGAATCGGCCAA
CGCGCGGGGAGAGGCGGTTTGCGTATTGGGCGCTCTTCCGCTTCCTCGCTCACTGACTCGCTGCGCTCGG
TCGTTCGGCTGCGGCGAGCGGTATCAGCTCACTCAAAGGCGGTAATACGGTTATCCACAGAATCAGGGGA
TAACGCAGGAAAGAACATGTGAGCAAAAGGCCAGCAAAAGGCCAGGAACCGTAAAAAGGCCGCGTTGCTG
GCGTTTTTCCATAGGCTCCGCCCCCCTGACGAGCATCACAAAAATCGACGCTCAAGTCAGAGGTGGCGAA
ACCCGACAGGACTATAAAGATACCAGGCGTTTCCCCCTGGAAGCTCCCTCGTGCGCTCTCCTGTTCCGAC
CCTGCCGCTTACCGGATACCTGTCCGCCTTTCTCCCTTCGGGAAGCGTGGCGCTTTCTCAATGCTCACGC
TGTAGGTATCTCAGTTCGGTGTAGGTCGTTCGCTCCAAGCTGGGCTGTGTGCACGAACCCCCCGTTCAGC
CCGACCGCTGCGCCTTATCCGGTAACTATCGTCTTGAGTCCAACCCGGTAAGACACGACTTATCGCCACT
GGCAGCAGCCACTGGTAACAGGATTAGCAGAGCGAGGTATGTAGGCGGTGCTACAGAGTTCTTGAAGTGG
TGGCCTAACTACGGCTACACTAGAAGGACAGTATTTGGTATCTGCGCTCTGCTGAAGCCAGTTACCTTCG
GAAAAAGAGTTGGTAGCTCTTGATCCGGCAAACAAACCACCGCTGGTAGCGGTGGTTTTTTTGTTTGCAA
GCAGCAGATTACGCGCAGAAAAAAAGGATCTCAAGAAGATCCTTTGATCTTTTCTACGGGGTCTGACGCT
CAGTGGAACGAAAACTCACGTTAAGGGATTTTGGTCATGAGATTATCAAAAAGGATCTTCACCTAGATCC
TTTTAAATTAAAAATGAAGTTTTAAATCAATCTAAAGTATATATGAGTAAACTTGGTCTGACAGTTACCA
ATGCTTAATCAGTGAGGCACCTATCTCAGCGATCTGTCTATTTCGTTCATCCATAGTTGCCTGACTCCCC
GTCGTGTAGATAACTACGATACGGGAGGGCTTACCATCTGGCCCCAGTGCTGCAATGATACCGCGAGACC
CACGCTCACCGGCTCCAGATTTATCAGCAATAAACCAGCCAGCCGGAAGGGCCGAGCGCAGAAGTGGTCC
TGCAACTTTATCCGCCTCCATCCAGTCTATTAATTGTTGCCGGGAAGCTAGAGTAAGTAGTTCGCCAGTT
AATAGTTTGCGCAACGTTGTTGCCATTGCTACAGGCATCGTGGTGTCACGCTCGTCGTTTGGTATGGCTT
CATTCAGCTCCGGTTCCCAACGATCAAGGCGAGTTACATGATCCCCCATGTTGTGCAAAAAAGCGGTTAG
CTCCTTCGGTCCTCCGATCGTTGTCAGAAGTAAGTTGGCCGCAGTGTTATCACTCATGGTTATGGCAGCA
CTGCATAATTCTCTTACTGTCATGCCATCCGTAAGATGCTTTTCTGTGACTGGTGAGTACTCAACCAAGT
CATTCTGAGAATAGTGTATGCGGCGACCGAGTTGCTCTTGCCCGGCGTCAATACGGGATAATACCGCGCC
ACATAGCAGAACTTTAAAAGTGCTCAT
Features (pLannotate 1.2.2; 12 found; start..end, strand, type, name):
    199..303     -  promoter       AmpR promoter: bla
    398..433     +  CDS            rop (fragment): Rop protein, which maintains plasmids at low copy number; rop
    535..586     +  misc_feature   bom (fragment): basis of mobility region from pBR322
    649..667     +  promoter       SP6 promoter: promoter for bacteriophage SP6 RNA polymerase
    809..982     +  CDS            ProtA: IgG-binding unit of Staphylococcus aureus protein A
    986..1156    +  CDS            ProtA: IgG-binding unit of Staphylococcus aureus protein A
   1215..1402    +  terminator     ADH1 terminator: S. cerevisiae ADH1; transcription terminator for the S. cerevisiae alcohol dehydrogenase 1 (ADH1) gene
   1477..3052    +  gene           hphMX6: yeast selectable marker conferring hygromycin resistance
   3160..3178    -  promoter       T7 promoter: promoter for bacteriophage T7 RNA polymerase
   3200..3253    -  CDS            lacI (fragment): lac repressor; lacI; The lac repressor binds to the lac operator to inhibit transcription in E. coli. This inhibition can be relieved by adding lactose or isopropyl-β-D-thiogalactopyranoside (IPTG).
   3436..4024    -  rep_origin     ori: high-copy-number ColE1/pMB1/pBR322/pUC origin of replication
   4195..198     -  CDS            AmpR (across the origin): β-lactamase; bla; confers resistance to ampicillin, carbenicillin, and related antibiotics
