[The description below was written by a language model from this plasmid's Addgene catalogue record and pLannotate feature annotations shown in this document.]
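Description:
pZC08 (pFA6a-PSc-6xGly-PrtA-HphMX) is a PCR-template plasmid of the pFA6a family, used for C-terminal tagging of genes at their chromosomal loci in budding yeast. It is an empty backbone with no gene of interest. It was derived from pFA6a-6xGLY-3xFLAG-hphMX4 by replacing the 6xGly/3xFLAG segment with a PreScission protease site, a six-glycine linker and a Protein A tag. In E. coli it is maintained through a ColE1/pUC-type origin and selected with ampicillin via the bla gene. The plasmid carries no annotated yeast replication origin, consistent with its role as a template rather than a yeast-replicating vector. The annotated sequence is 4,857 nt, somewhat larger than the listed size of the parental backbone.

The functional module lies between the SP6 and T7 promoters, which the record lists as sequencing primer sites. It consists of the protease site and glycine linker (not separately annotated in the feature table), two tandem IgG-binding units of Staphylococcus aureus protein A, the S. cerevisiae ADH1 transcription terminator, and an HphMX cassette conferring hygromycin resistance in yeast. Primers carrying about 50 nt of target homology amplify this module as a linear product. This product integrates by homologous recombination at the 3′ end of a chosen ORF, fusing the tag in frame.

The tagged protein can then be detected or captured through Protein A and released from the matrix by PreScission cleavage. The plasmid belongs to a set of 36 templates combining TEV or PreScission sites with different tags and markers. The two protease sites allow a complex carrying two different tags to be purified in two successive steps. The upstream primer can also be redesigned to skip the protease site when only epitope tagging is needed.
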