Addgene plasmid #44078: pZC08 (pFA6a-PSc-6xGly-PrtA-HphMX)
Purpose: (Empty Backbone)
Depositing lab: Tim Formosa. Depositing organization: University of Utah.
Backbone
  Vector backbone: pFA6a-6xGLY-3xFLAG-hphMX4 (Addgene plasmid # 20755)
  Backbone manufacturer: Mark Hochstrasser lab (Yale Univeristy, New Haven, CT) (PMID: 19243080)
  Backbone size (bp): 4477
  Modifications to backbone: 6xGly/3xFlag replaced with PSc/6xGly/PrtA
  Vector type: PCR-based yeast C-terminal tagging
  Selectable markers: Hygromycin
  Tag / fusion protein: PreScission protease site (C terminal on backbone); 6xGly linker (C terminal on backbone); Protein A tag (C terminal on backbone); ADH1 transcription terminator (C terminal on backbone); HphMX casette (C terminal on backbone)
Growth in bacteria
  Bacterial resistance: Ampicillin, 100 μg/mL
  Growth temperature: 37°C
  Growth strain: DH5alpha
  Copy number: Unknown
Gene/Insert
  Cloning method: Ligation Independent Cloning
  Sequencing primers: 5′ Sp6; 3′ T7
Resource information
  A portion of this plasmid was derived from a plasmid made by: Backbone pFA6a-6xGLY-3xFLAG-hphMX4 from Mark Hochstrasser lab (Yale Univeristy, New Haven, CT) via Addgene (Plasmid no. 20755)
Terms and licenses: Academic/Nonprofit Terms; Industry Terms: Not Available to Industry
Depositor comments: The depositing lab has constructed and deposited here 36 plasmids that can be used to generate linear PCR products to fuse to the 3' end of an ORF in the yeast genome and add (TEV or PreScission protease site) - 6X Gly linker - (12X His, 2X Strep, 3X FLAG, Protein A, or V5) - ADH1 transcription terminator - (KanMX, HphMX, or His3MX). Six plasmids (Addgene plasmids 44062, 44068, 44074, 44080, 44086, and 44092) have no epitope/purification tag and so can be used to add an alternate tag by standard cloning into unique XhoI-KpnI-XbaI sites, if desired. The other 30 plasmids are all of the possible combinations of the protease site - tag - marker options listed above. After fusion, the modified protein can then be followed with the epitope or purified using the tag and released from the matrix with the protease site. The constructs were designed with one of two different protease sites to allow a complex with two different tags to be purified in two successive steps, using each protease to release the complex from each purification matrix. The schematic diagram (see attached above) represents the format of the constructs and shows the proper scheme for producing the desired PCR products (see also below). If only epitope tagging is needed, the upstream primer can be adjusted to skip the protease site (see example below). Construction: DS5421 (pFA6a-6xGLY-3XFLAG-HIS3MX6 (Addgene Plasmid #20753), DS5422 (pFA6a-6xGLY-3XFLAG-KanMX) (Addgene Plasmid #20754), or DS5423 (pFA6a-6xGLY-3XFLAG-HphMX) (Addgene Plasmid #20755) (corresponding to each selection marker) was digested with AscI and PacI to release 3XFlag and replace it with TEV or PreScision sites followed by 6xGly and an XhoI-KpnI-XbaI linker. Affinity tags were constructed by PCR or by annealing oligos to fit into the XhoI-XbaI gap. This includes 12xHis, 2xStrep II, 3xFLAG, PrtA (2 repeats as found in pBS1479), and V5. Each tag was inserted into each base vector, making 30 templates with all combinations of protease site, tag, and selectable marker. PCR amplification: These two primers (along with 50 nt of homology to the targets at the 5' ends) will amplify the desired product from any of the constructs (the reading frame for P1 is important – alternating codons bracketed). P1 5’-(homology)...[CGA]CGG[ATC]CCC[GGG]TTA[ATT]AAC-3’ P2 5’-(homology)...GATATCATCGATGAATTCGAGCTCGTTT-3’ If only epitope tagging is needed, the upstream primer can be adjusted to skip the protease site. As an example, for the V5-tag-containing constructs, usage of the following primer (5’-(homology)... GGTGGAGGCTCTAGAGGTAAGCCAATTCCA-3’) in place of P1 will omit the protease cleavage site and add only 3xGly and V5 (GGGSR-V5-Stop).
How to cite: pZC08 (pFA6a-PSc-6xGly-PrtA-HphMX) was a gift from Tim Formosa (Addgene plasmid # 44078 ; http://n2t.net/addgene:44078 ; RRID:Addgene_44078)
