>Addgene plasmid #44078 | pZC08 (pFA6a-PSc-6xGly-PrtA-HphMX) | addgene partial sequence | sequence record 62083 | Sp6 5'-ATTTAGGTGACACTATAG-3'
TCGTACGCTGCAGGTCGACGGATCCCCGGGTTAATTAACTTGGAAGTATTGTTCCAAGGTCCAGGTGGAG
GCGGTGGAGGCTCTAGAAAAACCGCGGCTCTTGCGCAACACGATGAAGCCGTGGACAACAAATTCAACAA
AGAACAACAAAACGCGTTCTATGAGATCTTACATTTACCTAACTTAAACGAAGAACAACGAAACGCCTTC
ATCCAAAGTTTAAAAGATGACCCAAGCCAAAGCGCTAACCTTTTAGCAGAAGCTAAAAAGCTAAATGATG
CTCAGGCGCCGAAAGTAGACAACAAATTCAACAAAGAACAACAAAACGCGTTCTATGAGATCTTACATTT
ACCTAACTTAAACGAAGAACAACGAAACGCCTTCATCCAAAGTTTAAAAGATGACCCAAGCCAAAGCGCT
AACCTTTTAGCAGAAGCTAAAAAGCTAAATGGTGCTCAGGCGCCGAAAGTAGACGCGAATTCCGCGGGGA
AGTCAACCTGACTCGAGGCGCGCCACTTCTAAATAAGCGAATTTCTTATGATTTATGATTTTTATTATTA
AATAAGTTATAAAAAAAATAAGTGTATACAAATTTTAAAGTGACTCTTAGGTTTTAAAACGAAAATTCTT
ATTCTTGAGTAACTCTTTCCTGTAGGTCAGGTTGCTTTCTCAGGTATAGTATGAGGTCGCTCTTATTGAC
CACACCTCTACCGGCAGATCCGCTAGGGATAACAGGGTAATATAGATCTGTTTAGCTTGCCTCGTCCCCG
CCGGGTCACCCGGCCAGCGACATGGAGGCCCAGAATACCCTCCTTGACAGTCTTGACGTGCGCAGCTCAG
GGGCATGATGTGACTGTCGCCCGTACATTTAGCCCATACATCCCCATGTATAATCATTTGCATCCATACA
TTTTGATGGCCGCACG
