>Addgene plasmid #44078 | pZC08 (pFA6a-PSc-6xGly-PrtA-HphMX) | addgene partial sequence | sequence record 62859 | T7 5'-TAATACGACTCACTATAGGG-3'
CCGCATAGGCCACTAGTGGATCTGATATCATCGATGAATTCGAGCTCGTTTTCGACACTGGATGGCGGCG
TTAGTATCGAATCGACAGCAGTATAGCGACCAGCATTCACATACGATTGACGCATGATATTACTTTCTGC
GCACTTAACTTCGCATCTGGGCAGATGATGTCGAGGCGAAAAAAAATATAAATCACGCTAACATTTGATT
AAAATAGAACAACTACAATATAAAAAAACTATACAAATGACAAGTTCTTGAAAACAAGAATCTTTTTATT
GTCAGTACTGATTATTCCTTTGCCCTCGGACGAGTGCTGGGGCGTCGGTTTCCACTATCGGCGAGTACTT
CTACACAGCCATCGGTCCAGACGGCCGCGCTTCTGCGGGCGATTTGTGTACGCCCGACAGTCCCGGCTCC
GGATCGGACGATTGCGTCGCATCGACCCTGCGCCCAAGCTGCATCATCGAAATTGCCGTCAACCAAGCTC
TGATAGAGTTGGTCAAGACCAATGCGGAGCATATACGCCCGGAGCCGCGGCGATCCTGCAAGCTCCGGAT
GCCTCCGCTCGAAGTAGCGCGTCTGCTGCTCCATACAAGCCAACCACGGCCTCCAGAAGAAGATGTTGGC
GACCTCGTATTGGGAATCCCCGAACATCGCCTCGCTCCAGTCAATGACCGCTGTTATGCGGCCATTGTCC
GTCAGGACATTGTTGGAGCCGAAATCCGCGTGCACGAGGTGCCGGACTTCGGGGCAGTCCTCGGCCCAAA
GCATCAGCTCATCGAGAGCCTGCGCGACGGACGCACTGACGGTGTCGTCCATCACAGTTTGCCAGTGATA
CACATGGGGATCAGCAATCGCGCATATGAAATCACGCCATGTAGTGTATTGACCGATTCCTTGCGGTCCG
AATGGGCCGAAC
